>Addgene plasmid #80684 | pEN-L1-K2-L2 | depositor full sequence | sequence record 156925 | Full plasmid sequence
TTGTACAAAGTTGGCATTATAAGAAAGCATTGCTTATCAATTTGTTGCAACGAAACAGGTCACTATCAGT
CAAAATAAAATCATTATTTGCCATCCAGCTGCAGCTCTGGCCCGTGTCTCAAAATCTCTGATGTTACATT
GCACAAGATAAAAATATATCATCATGAACAATAAAACTGTCTGCTTACATAAACAGTAATACAAGGGGTG
TTATGAGCCATATTCAACGGGAAACGTCGAGGCCGCGATTAAATTCCAACATGGATGCTGATTTATATGG
GTATAAATGGGCTCGCGATAATGTCGGGCAATCAGGTGCGACAATCTATCGCTTGTATGGGAAGCCCGAT
GCGCCAGAGTTGTTTCTGAAACATGGCAAAGGTAGCGTTGCCAATGATGTTACAGATGAGATGGTCAGAC
TAAACTGGCTGACGGAATTTATGCCTCTTCCGACCATCAAGCATTTTATCCGTACTCCTGATGATGCATG
GTTACTCACCACTGCGATCCCCGGAAAAACAGCATTCCAGGTATTAGAAGAATATCCTGATTCAGGTGAA
AATATTGTTGATGCGCTGGCAGTGTTCCTGCGCCGGTTGCATTCGATTCCTGTTTGTAATTGTCCTTTTA
ACAGCGATCGCGTATTTCGTCTCGCTCAGGCGCAATCACGAATGAATAACGGTTTGGTTGATGCGAGTGA
TTTTGATGACGAGCGTAATGGCTGGCCTGTTGAACAAGTCTGGAAAGAAATGCATAAACTTTTGCCATTC
TCACCGGATTCAGTCGTCACTCATGGTGATTTCTCACTTGATAACCTTATTTTTGACGAGGGGAAATTAA
TAGGTTGTATTGATGTTGGACGAGTCGGAATCGCAGACCGATACCAGGATCTTGCCATCCTATGGAACTG
CCTCGGTGAGTTTTCTCCTTCATTACAGAAACGGCTTTTTCAAAAATATGGTATTGATAATCCTGATATG
AATAAATTGCAGTTTCATTTGATGCTCGATGAGTTTTTCTAATCAGAATTGGTTAATTGGTTGTAACACT
GGCAGAGCATTACGCTGACTTGACGGGACGGCGCAAGCTCATGACCAAAATCCCTTAACGTGAGTTTTCG
TTCCACTGAGCGTCAGACCCCGTAGAAAAGATCAAAGGATCTTCTTGAGATCCTTTTTTTCTGCGCGTAA
TCTGCTGCTTGCAAACAAAAAAACCACCGCTACCAGCGGTGGTTTGTTTGCCGGATCAAGAGCTACCAAC
TCTTTTTCCGAAGGTAACTGGCTTCAGCAGAGCGCAGATACCAAATACTGTCCTTCTAGTGTAGCCGTAG
TTAGGCCACCACTTCAAGAACTCTGTAGCACCGCCTACATACCTCGCTCTGCTAATCCTGTTACCAGTGG
CTGCTGCCAGTGGCGATAAGTCGTGTCTTACCGGGTTGGACTCAAGACGATAGTTACCGGATAAGGCGCA
GCGGTCGGGCTGAACGGGGGGTTCGTGCACACAGCCCAGCTTGGAGCGAACGACCTACACCGAACTGAGA
TACCTACAGCGTGAGCTATGAGAAAGCGCCACGCTTCCCGAAGGGAGAAAGGCGGACAGGTATCCGGTAA
GCGGCAGGGTCGGAACAGGAGAGCGCACGAGGGAGCTTCCAGGGGGAAACGCCTGGTATCTTTATAGTCC
TGTCGGGTTTCGCCACCTCTGACTTGAGCGTCGATTTTTGTGATGCTCGTCAGGGGGGCGGAGCCTATGG
AAAAACGCCAGCAACGCGGCCTTTTTACGGTTCCTGGCCTTTTGCTGGCCTTTTGCTCACATGTTCTTTC
CTGCGTTATCCCCTGATTCTGTGGATAACCGTATTACCGCTAGCCAGGAAGAGTTTGTAGAAACGCAAAA
AGGCCATCCGTCAGGATGGCCTTCTGCTTAGTTTGATGCCTGGCAGTTTATGGCGGGCGTCCTGCCCGCC
ACCCTCCGGGCCGTTGCTTCACAACGTTCAAATCCGCTCCCGGCGGATTTGTCCTACTCAGGAGAGCGTT
CACCGACAAACAACAGATAAAACGAAAGGCCCAGTCTTCCGACTGAGCCTTTCGTTTTATTTGATGCCTG
GCAGTTCCCTACTCTCGCGTTAACGCTAGCATGGATCTCGGGCCCCAAATAATGATTTTATTTTGACTGA
TAGTGACCTGTTCGTTGCAACAAATTGATGAGCAATGCTTTTTTATAATGCCAACTTTGTACAAAAAAGC
AGGCTTACTCGAGCTGCAGAATTACTATTTACAATTACAATGCAGATCTTCGTCAAGACGTTAACCGGTA
AAACCATAACTCTAGAGGTTGAGTCTTCAGACACCATCGACAACGTTAAGGCTAAAATCCAGGACAAGGA
AGGCATTCCACCTGATCAACAAAGATTGATCTTTGCCGGTAAGCAGCTCGAGGACGGTAGAACTCTTGCT
GACTACAATATTCAGAAGGAGTCGACCTTACATCTTGTCTTAAGACTTAGAGGTGGGTTCCACGGATCTG
GAATCATGGTTCGACCATTGAACTGCATCGTCGCCGTGTCCCAAAATATGGGGATTGGCAAGAACGGAGA
CCTACCCTGGCCTCCGCTCAGGAACGAGTTCAAGTACTTCCAAAGAATGGCCACAACCTCTTCAGTGGAA
GGTAAACAGAATCTGGTGATTATGGGTAGGAAAACCTGGTTCTCCATTCCGGAGAAGAATCGACCTTTAA
AGGACAGAATTAATATAGTTCTCAGCAGGGAACTCAAAGAGCCACCACGAGGAGCTCATTTTCTTGCCAA
AAGTTTGGATGATGCCTTAAGACTTATTGAACAACCGGAATTGGCAAGTAAAGTAGACATGGTTTGGATA
GTCGGAGGCAGTTCTGTTTACCAGGAAGCCATGAATCAACCAGGCCACCTCAGACTCTTTGTGACAAGGA
TCATGCAGGAATTTGAAAGTGACACGTTTTTCCCAGAAATTGATTTGGGGAAATATAAACTTCTCCCAGA
ATACCCAGGCGTCCTCTCTGAGGTCCAGGAGGACAAAGGCATCAAGTATAAGTTTGAAGTCTACGAGAAG
AAAGACGGTTCTATGGGATCCTACCCATACGATGTTCCTGACTATGCGGGCTATCCCTATGACGTCCCGG
ACTATGCAGGATCCTATCCATACGACGTTCCAGATTACGCTGGTGCTGGTGCTTACCCAGCTTTC
Features (pLannotate 1.2.2; 9 found; start..end, strand, type, name):
    213..1022    +  CDS            KanR: aminoglycoside phosphotransferase; aph(3')-Ia; confers resistance to kanamycin in bacteria or G418 (Geneticin®) in eukaryotes
   1165..1753    +  rep_origin     ori: high-copy-number ColE1/pMB1/pBR322/pUC origin of replication
   1888..1915    -  terminator     rrnB T2 terminator: transcription terminator T2 from the E. coli rrnB gene
   2047..2090    +  terminator     rrnB T1 terminator: Escherichia coli rrnB; transcription terminator T1 from the E. coli rrnB gene
   2146..2245    +  protein_bind   attL1: mutant version of attL; recombination site for the Gateway® LR reaction LR Clonase™
   2280..2507    +  CDS            UBIQ_AVESA: Experimental evidence at protein level: Swiss-Prot protein existence level 1. Ubiquitin exists either covalently attached to another protein, or free (unanchored). When covalently bound, it is conjugated to target proteins via an isopeptide bond either as a monomer (monoubiquitin), a polymer linked via different Lys residues of the ubiquitin (polyubiquitin chains) or a linear polymer linked via the initiator Met of the ubiquitin (linear polyubiquitin chains). Polyubiquitin chains, when attached to a target protein, have different functions depending on the Lys residue of the ubiquitin that is
   2526..3086    +  CDS            DHFR: mouse dihydrofolate reductase; Mus musculus Dhfr
   3102..3191    +  CDS            3xHA: three tandem HA epitope tags
   3205..90      -  protein_bind   attL2 (across the origin): mutant version of attL; recombination site for the Gateway® LR reaction LR Clonase™
