[The description below was written by a language model from this plasmid's Addgene catalogue record and pLannotate feature annotations shown in this document.]
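Description:
pEN-L1-K2-L2 is a small (about 3.2 kb) Gateway entry clone built on the pDONR201 backbone. It carries a temperature-sensitive mouse dihydrofolate reductase (DHFR) module intended for transfer into destination vectors. It is maintained in E. coli at high copy from a ColE1/pUC-type origin and selected with kanamycin through an aph(3')-Ia resistance gene. The rrnB T1 and T2 terminators lie upstream of the cloning region, where they insulate the insert from read-through transcription coming from the backbone.

The payload lies between attL1 and attL2 and reads, in order, ubiquitin, mouse DHFR and a C-terminal 3xHA epitope tag. The ubiquitin is plant-type, consistent with the Arabidopsis species listed in the catalogue, while the DHFR is the mouse Dhfr sequence. No promoter is annotated within the att-flanked region, as expected for an entry clone. Expression therefore depends on the destination vector chosen for the LR recombination, which probably explains why the record lists bacterial, yeast, insect, plant and mammalian expression among its vector types. In ubiquitin-fusion designs of this type, cellular deubiquitinating enzymes remove the N-terminal ubiquitin co-translationally. This exposes a chosen residue at the new N-terminus of DHFR, and a temperature-labile DHFR can then act as a conditional degradation signal through the N-end rule pathway.

The associated work concerns switchable degradation of target proteins in multicellular organisms, which suggests the cassette is a portable degron, with HA allowing immunodetection. The record does not state the specific DHFR mutations that confer temperature sensitivity, the residue exposed after ubiquitin cleavage, or how a target protein is joined to the cassette.
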