Addgene plasmid #80684: pEN-L1-K2-L2
Purpose: Gateway Entry vector containing a temperature-sensitive mouse DHFR
Depositing lab: Nico Dissmeyer. Depositing organization: Leibniz Institute of Plant Biochemistry (IPB). Publication: Phenotypes on demand via switchable target protein degradation in multicellular organisms. Faden F, Ramezani T, Mielke S, Almudi I, Nairz K, Froehlich MS, Hockendorff J, Brandt W, Hoehenwarter W, Dohmen RJ, Schnittger A, Dissmeyer N. Nat Commun. 2016 Jul 22;7:12202. doi: 10.1038/ncomms12202. PubMed 27447739.
Backbone
  Vector backbone: pDONR201
  Backbone manufacturer: invitrogen
  Vector type: Mammalian Expression, Bacterial Expression, Yeast Expression, Insect Expression, Plant Expression, Synthetic Biology
Growth in bacteria
  Bacterial resistance: Kanamycin, 50 μg/mL
  Growth temperature: 37°C
  Growth strain: DH5alpha
  Copy number: High Copy
Gene/Insert 1
  Gene/Insert name: DHFR
  Species: M. musculus (mouse)
  Mutation: mouse DHFR with N-terminal Ubiquitin
  GenBank ID: NM_010049 NM_010049
  Entrez Gene: Dhfr (a.k.a. 8430436I03Rik)
  Tag / fusion protein: 3xHA (C terminal on insert)
  Cloning method: Gateway Cloning
  Sequencing primers: 5′ ctcgagctgcagaattactatttacaattaca; 3′ AGCACCAGCACCAGCGTAATCTGGAACGTCGTATGGATA
Gene/Insert 2
  Gene/Insert name: DHFR
  Species: M. musculus (mouse), A. thaliana (mustard weed)
  Mutation: mouse DHFR with N-terminal Ubiquitin
  GenBank ID: NM_010049.3
  Entrez Gene: Dhfr (a.k.a. 8430436I03Rik)
  Tag / fusion protein: 3xHA (C terminal on insert)
  Cloning method: Gateway Cloning
  Sequencing primers: 5′ ctcgagctgcagaattactatttacaattaca; 3′ AGCACCAGCACCAGCGTAATCTGGAACGTCGTATGGATA
Terms and licenses: Academic/Nonprofit Terms; Industry Terms: Not Available to Industry
How to cite: pEN-L1-K2-L2 was a gift from Nico Dissmeyer (Addgene plasmid # 80684 ; http://n2t.net/addgene:80684 ; RRID:Addgene_80684)
