>Addgene plasmid #80684 | pEN-L1-K2-L2 | addgene partial sequence | sequence record 156923 | pDONR201F 5'-TCGCGTTAACGCTAGCATGGATCTC-3'
ATTTTGACTGATAGTGACCTGTTCGTTGCAACAAATTGATGAGCAATGCTTTTTTATAATGCCAACTTTG
TACAAAAAAGCAGGCTTACTCGAGCTGCAGAATTACTATTTACAATTACAATGCAGATCTTCGTCAAGAC
GTTAACCGGTAAAACCATAACTCTAGAGGTTGAGTCTTCAGACACCATCGACAACGTTAAGGCTAAAATC
CAGGACAAGGAAGGCATTCCACCTGATCAACAAAGATTGATCTTTGCCGGTAAGCAGCTCGAGGACGGTA
GAACTCTTGCTGACTACAATATTCAGAAGGAGTCGACCTTACATCTTGTCTTAAGACTTAGAGGTGGGTT
CCACGGATCTGGAATCATGGTTCGACCATTGAACTGCATCGTCGCCGTGTCCCAAAATATGGGGATTGGC
AAGAACGGAGACCTACCCTGGCCTCCGCTCAGGAACGAGTTCAAGTACTTCCAAAGAATGGCCACAACCT
CTTCAGTGGAAGGTAAACAGAATCTGGTGATTATGGGTAGGAAAACCTGGTTCTCCATTCCGGAGAAGAA
TCGACCTTTAAAGGACAGAATTAATATAGTTCTCAGCAGGGAACTCAAAGAGCCACCACGAGGAGCTCAT
TTTCTTGCCAAAAGTTTGGATGATGCCTTAAGACTTATTGAACAACCGGAATTGGCAAGTAAAGTAGACA
TGGTTTGGATAGTCGGAGGCAGTTCTGTTTACCAGGAAGCCATGAATCAACCAGGCCACCTCAGACTCTT
TGTGACAAGGATCATGCAGGAATTTGAAAGTGACACGTTTTTCCCAGAAATTGATTTGGGGAAATATAAA
CTTCTCCCAGAATACCCAGGCGTCCTCTCTGAGGTCCAGGAGGACAAAGGCATCAAGTATAAGTTTGAAG
TCTACGAGAAGAAAGACGGTTCTATGGGATCCTACCCATACGATGTTCCTGACTATGCGGGCTAT
