>Addgene plasmid #80684 | pEN-L1-K2-L2 | addgene partial sequence | sequence record 156924 | pENTR4-R 5'-attttgagacacgggccaga-3'
TTTATTTTGACTGATAGTGACCTGTTTCGTTGCAACAAATTGATAAGCAATGCTTTCTTATAATGCCAAC
TTTGTACAAGAAAGCTGGGTAAGCACCAGCACCAGCGTAATCTGGAACGTCGTATGGATAGGATCCTGCA
TAGTCCGGGACGTCATAGGGATAGCCCGCATAGTCAGGAACATCGTATGGGTAGGATCCCATAGAACCGT
CTTTCTTCTCGTAGACTTCAAACTTATACTTGATGCCTTTGTCCTCCTGGACCTCAGAGAGGACGCCTGG
GTATTCTGGGAGAAGTTTATATTTCCCCAAATCAATTTCTGGGAAAAACGTGTCACTTTCAAATTCCTGC
ATGATCCTTGTCACAAAGAGTCTGAGGTGGCCTGGTTGATTCATGGCTTCCTGGTAAACAGAACTGCCTC
CGACTATCCAAACCATGTCTACTTTACTTGCCAATTCCGGTTGTTCAATAAGTCTTAAGGCATCATCCAA
ACTTTTGGCAAGAAAATGAGCTCCTCGTGGTGGCTCTTTGAGTTCCCTGCTGAGAACTATATTAATTCTG
TCCTTTAAAGGTCGATTCTTCTCCGGAATGGAGAACCAGGTTTTCCTACCCATAATCACCAGATTCTGTT
TACCTTCCACTGAAGAGGTTGTGGCCATTCTTTGGAAGTACTTGAACTCGTTCCTGAGCGGAGGCCAGGG
TAGGTCTCCGTTCTTGCCAATCCCCATATTTTGGGACACGGCGACGATGCAGTTCAATGGTCGAACCATG
ATTCCAGATCCGTGGAACCCACCTCTAAGTCTTAAGACAAGATGTAAGGTCGACTCCTTCTGAATATTGT
AGTCAGCAAGAGTTCTACCGTCCTCGAGCTGCTTACCGGCAAAGATCAATCTTTGTTGATCAGGTGGAAT
GCCTTCCTTGTCCTGGATTTTAGCCTTAACGTTGTCGATGGTGTCTGAAGACTCAACCTCTAGAGTTA
